>Addgene plasmid #205992 | pAXY0019 | addgene full sequence | sequence record 405376 | Addgene NGS Result
TCCAACCCGGTAAGACACGACTTATCGCCACTGGCAGCAGCCACTGGTAACAGGATTAGCAGAGCGAGGT
ATGTAGGCGGTGCTACAGAGTTCTTGAAGTGGTGGCCTAACTACGGCTACACTAGAAGAACAGTATTTGG
TATCTGCGCTCTGCTGAAGCCAGTTACCTTCGGAAAAAGAGTTGGTAGCTCTTGATCCGGCAAACAAACC
ACCGCTGGTAGCGGTGGTTTTTTTGTTTGCAAGCAGCAGATTACGCGCAGAAAAAAAGGATCTCAAGAAG
ATCCTTTGATCTTTTCTACGGGGTCTGACGCTCAGTGGAACGAAAACTCACGTTAAGGGATTTTGGTCAT
GAGATTATCAAAAAGGATCTTCACCTAGATCCTTTTAAATTAAAAATGAAGTTTTAAATCAATCTAAAGT
ATATATGAGTAAACTTGGTCTGACAGTTACCAATGCTTAATCAGTGAGGCACCTATCTCAGCGATCTGTC
TATTTCGTTCATCCATAGTTGCCTGACTCCCCGTCGTGTAGATAACTACGATACGGGAGGGCTTACCATC
TGGCCCCAGTGCTGCAATGATACCGCGAGACCCACCCTTGGAGGCTCCAGATTTATCAGCAATAAACCAG
CCAGCCGGAAGGGCCGAGCGCAGAAGTGGTCCTGCAACTTTATCCGCCTCCATCCAGTCTATTAATTGTT
GCCGGGAAGCTAGAGTAAGTAGTTCGCCAGTTAATAGTTTGCGCAACGTTGTTGCCATTGCTACAGGCAT
CGTGGTGTCACGCTCGTCGTTTGGTATGGCTTCATTCAGCTCCGGTTCCCAACGATCAAGGCGAGTTACA
TGATCCCCCATGTTGTGCAAAAAAGCGGTTAGCTCCTTCGGTCCTCCGATCGTTGTCAGAAGTAAGTTGG
CCGCAGTGTTATCACTCATGGTTATGGCAGCACTGCATAATTCTCTTACTGTCATGCCATCCGTAAGATG
CTTTTCTGTGACTGGTGAGTACTCAACCAAGTCATTCTGAGAATAGTGTATGCGGCGACCGAGTTGCTCT
TGCCCGGCGTCAATACGGGATAATACCGCGCCACATAGCAGAACTTTAAAAGTGCTCATCATTGGAAAAC
GTTCTTCGGGGCGAAAACTCTCAAGGATCTTACCGCTGTTGAGATCCAGTTCGATGTAACCCACTCGTGC
ACCCAACTGATCTTCAGCATCTTTTACTTTCACCAGCGTTTCTGGGTGAGCAAAAACAGGAAGGCAAAAT
GCCGCAAAAAAGGGAATAAGGGCGACACGGAAATGTTGAATACTCATACTCTTCCTTTTTCAATATTATT
GAAGCATTTATCAGGGTTATTGTCTCATGAGCGGATACATATTTGAATGTATTTAGAAAAATAAACAAAT
AGGGGTTCCGCGCACATTTCCCCGAAAAGTGCCACCTAAATTGTAAGCGTTAATATTTTGTTAAAATTCG
CGTTAAATTTTTGTTAAATCAGCTCATTTTTTAACCAATAGGCCGAAATCGGCAAAATCCCTTATAAATC
AAAAGAATAGACCGAGATAGGGT
[37 nt withheld, positions 1564-1600]
AAAGAACGTGGACTCCAACGTCAAAGG
[49 nt withheld, positions 1628-1676]
T
[91 nt withheld, positions 1678-1768]
G
[124 nt withheld, positions 1770-1893]
CCCATTCGCCATTCAGGCTGCGCAACTGTTGGGAAGGGCGATCGGTGCGGGCCTCTTCGCTATTACGCCA
GTCGACCGCCAATTCAATATGGCGTATATGGACTCATGCCAATTCAATATGGTGGATCTGGACCTGTGCC
AATTCAATATGGCGTATATGGACTCGTGCCAATTCAATATGGTGGATCTGGACCCCAGCCAATTCAATAT
GGCGGACTTGGCACCATGCCAATATGGCTATTGGCCAGGTTCAATACTATGTATTGGCCCTATGCCATAT
AGTATTCCATATATGGGTTTTCCTATTGACGTAGATAGCCCCTCCCAATGGGCGGTCCCATATACCATAT
ATGGGGCTTCCTAATACCGCCCATAGCCACTCCCCCATTGACGTCAATGGTCTCTATATATGGTCTTTCC
TATTGACGTCATATGGGCGGTCCTATTGACGTATATGGCGCCTCCCCCATTGACGTCAATTACGGTAAAT
GGCCCGCCTGGCTCAATGCCCATTGACGTCAATAGGACCACCCACCATTGACGTCAATGGGATGGCTCAT
TGCCCATTCATATCCGTTCTCACGCCCCCTATTGACGTCAATGACGGTAAATGGCCCACTTGGCAGTACA
TCAATATCTATTAATAGTAACTTGGCAAGTACATTACTATTGGAAGTACGCCAGGGTACATTGGCAGTAC
TCCCATTGACGTCAATGGCGGTAAATGGCCCGCGATGGCTGCCAAGTACATCCCCATTGACGTCAATGGG
GAGGGGCAATGACGCAAATGGGCGTTCCATTGACGTAAATGGGCGGTAGGCGTGCCTAATGGGAGGTCTA
TATAAGCAATGCTCGTTTAGGGAACCGCCATTCTGCCTGGGGACGTCGGCCTTCGATCAACTCGCGCCGC
TGGTCCATTCTGCCTGGGGACGTCGGAGCAAGCTTGATTTAGGTGACACTATAGAATACAAGCTACTTGT
TCTTTTTGCAGGATCCACCATGATCAAGATCGCCACCCGGAAATACCTCGGCAAACAGAACGTGTATGAT
ATCGGGGTGGAGAGGGATCATAACTTCGCCCTCAAAAATGGGTTTATTGCCTCTAATTGTGCCGACGGTT
TCTACAAAGATCGGTATGTCTATCGGCATTTCGCATCTGCCGCACTGCCTATCCCGGAGGTGCTGGACAT
AGGTGAATTTAGTGAATCACTGACTTATTGCATCTCCCGCAGAAGCCAAGGCGTGACTCTTCAGGACCTT
CCAGAGACTGAACTCCCCGCCGTCCTGCAGCCTGTTGCTGAGGCCATGGACGCCATAGCCGCCGCCGACC
TGAGCCAGACCTCTGGTTTTGGGCCTTTCGGCCCTCAGGGAATTGGCCAGTACACCACCTGGAGGGACTT
TATTTGCGCCATCGCCGACCCCCATGTGTATCACTGGCAGACCGTTATGGACGATACCGTTTCCGCAAGC
GTGGCCCAAGCTCTGGATGAGCTGATGCTGTGGGCGGAGGATTGTCCCGAAGTCAGGCATCTTGTCCACG
CCGACTTTGGATCTAACAATGTCCTGACTGATAACGGCAGAATCACTGCCGTAATCGATTGGTCAGAGGC
CATGTTCGGCGACTCTCAGTACGAGGTGGCTAACATCTTCTTTTGGAGACCGTGGTTGGCCTGTATGGAA
CAGCAAACAAGATACTTCGAGCGCCGGCACCCGGAACTGGCCGGATCTCCGAGGCTGAGGGCCTACATGC
TGAGGATAGGACTGGACCAGCTCTATCAGTCCCTGGTGGATGGAAATTTCGACGATGCGGCTTGGGCCCA
GGGCCGGTGCGACGCAATAGTGCGGAGCGGAGCTGGGACAGTGGGCCGGACCCAGATTGCCCGGCGATCT
GCAGCTGTGTGGACTGATGGCTGTGTTGAGGTGCTGGCTGACAGCGGCAATCGGAGGCCCAGTACGCGAC
CTAGAGCAAAAAAATACCCATACGATGTTCCAGATTACGCTTATCCTTATGACGTACCTGACTATGCATA
CCCTTATGATGTACCAGACTACGCTTAGTCTAGAACTATAGTGAGTCGTATTACGTAGATCCAGACATGA
TAAGATACATTGATGAGTTTGGACAAACCACAACTAGAATGCAGTGAAAAAAATGCTTTATTTGTGAAAT
TTGTGATGCTATTGCTTTATTTGTAACCATTATAAGCTGCAATAAACAAGTTAACAACAACAATTGCATT
CATTTTATGTTTCAGGTTCAGGGGGAGGTGTGGGAGGTTTTTTAATTCGCGGCCGCGGCGCCAATGCATT
GGGCCCGGTACCCAGCTTTTGTTCCCTTTAGTGAGGGTTAATTGCGCGCTTGGCGTAATCATGGTCATAG
CTGTTTCCTGTGTGAAATTGTTATCCGCTCACAATTCCACACAACATACGAGCCGGGAGCATAAAGTGTA
AAGCCTGGGGTGCCTAATGAGTGAGCTAACTCACATTAATTGCGTTGCGCTCACTGCCCGCTTTCCAGTC
GGGAAACCTGTCGTGCCAGCTGCATTAATGAATCGGCCAACGCGCGGGGAGAGGCGGTTTGCGTATTGGG
CGCTCTTCCGCTTCCTCGCTCACTGACTCGCTGCGCTCGGTCGTTCGGCTGCGGCGAGCGGTATCAGCTC
ACTCAAAGGCGGTAATACGGTTATCCACAGAATCAGGGGATAACGCAGGAAAGAACATGTGAGCAAAAGG
CCAGCAAAAGGCCAGGAACCGTAAAAAGGCCGCGTTGCTGGCGTTTTTCCATAGGCTCCGCCCCCCTGAC
GAGCATCACAAAAATCGACGCTCAAGTCAGAGGTGGCGAAACCCGACAGGACTATAAAGATACCAGGCGT
TTCCCCCTGGAAGCTCCCTCGTGCGCTCTCCTGTTCCGACCCTGCCGCTTACCGGATACCTGTCCGCCTT
TCTCCCTTCGGGAAGCGTGGCGCTTTCTCATAGCTCACGCTGTAGGTATCTCAGTTCGGTGTAGGTCGTT
CGCTCCAAGCTGGGCTGTGTGCACGAACCCCCCGTTCAGCCCGACCGCTGCGCCTTATCCGGTAACTATC
GTCTTGAG
Features (pLannotate 1.2.2; 17 found; start..end, strand, type, name):
    447..1307    -  CDS            AmpR: β-lactamase; bla; confers resistance to ampicillin, carbenicillin, and related antibiotics
   1308..1412    -  promoter       AmpR promoter: bla
   1465..1893    -  rep_origin     f1 ori (sequence partly withheld): f1 bacteriophage origin of replication; arrow indicates direction of (+) strand synthesis
   1898..1964    -  CDS            lacZα (fragment): LacZα fragment of β-galactosidase; lacZ fragment
   1971..2126    +  promoter       CMV IE94 promoter (fragment): enhancer/promoter region of simian cytomegalovirus major immediate early transcription unit IE94
   2119..2758    +  promoter       CMV IE94 promoter (fragment): enhancer/promoter region of simian cytomegalovirus major immediate early transcription unit IE94
   2840..2858    +  promoter       SP6 promoter: promoter for bacteriophage SP6 RNA polymerase
   3001..3864    +  CDS            hph (fragment): KHYB_ECOLX - Experimental evidence at protein level: Swiss-Prot protein existence level 1. The aminoglycoside phosphotransferases achieve inactivation of their antibiotic substrates by phosphorylation. Only phosphorylates hygromycin and closely related compounds such as demethyl analogs and destomycin. From Escherichia coli.
   3868..3884    +  CDS            3xHA (fragment): three tandem HA epitope tags
   3959..3976    -  promoter       T7 promoter (fragment): promoter for bacteriophage T7 RNA polymerase
   3981..4115    -  polyA_signal   SV40 poly(A) signal: SV40 polyadenylation signal
   4228..4246    -  promoter       T3 promoter: promoter for bacteriophage T3 RNA polymerase
   4291..4307    -  protein_bind   lac operator: The lac repressor binds to the lac operator to inhibit transcription in E. coli. This inhibition can be relieved by adding lactose or isopropyl-β-D-thiogalactopyranoside (IPTG). lac repressor encoded by lacI
   4315..4345    -  promoter       lac promoter: promoter for the E. coli lac operon
   4360..4381    -  protein_bind   CAP binding site: CAP binding activates transcription in the presence of cAMP. E. coli catabolite activator protein
   4394..4486    -  CDS            lacI (fragment): lac repressor; lacI; The lac repressor binds to the lac operator to inhibit transcription in E. coli. This inhibition can be relieved by adding lactose or isopropyl-β-D-thiogalactopyranoside (IPTG).
   4669..276     -  rep_origin     ori (across the origin): high-copy-number ColE1/pMB1/pBR322/pUC origin of replication
