[The description below was written by a language model from this plasmid's Addgene catalogue record and pLannotate feature annotations shown in this document.]
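Description:
pAXY0019 is a 4,981-nt mammalian expression plasmid built on the pGCS-N3(3xFLAG) backbone by Gibson cloning. It carries one half of an intein-based split hygromycin resistance marker. It is maintained in E. coli as a high-copy plasmid through a ColE1/pUC-type origin and selected with ampicillin via the β-lactamase gene and its native promoter. The backbone also contains an f1 phage origin and remnants of a lac cloning region (lacZα and lacI fragments, lac promoter and operator, CAP site). Phage SP6, T7 and T3 promoters flank the expression cassette.

The payload is a synthetic fusion, NpuDnaE(C)-HygR, driven by the simian cytomegalovirus IE94 immediate-early enhancer/promoter, which the annotation detects as two adjacent fragments. An SV40 polyadenylation signal lies downstream, although it is annotated on the opposite strand to the coding sequence. The open reading frame joins the C-terminal segment of the Npu DnaE split intein to residues 53–341 of hygromycin phosphotransferase, followed by a C-terminal 3xHA epitope tag for detection. The feature table annotates the hph fragment and only part of the HA tag. It does not call the intein segment, which presumably lies in the unannotated stretch between the SP6 promoter and hph.

On its own this truncated enzyme should not confer resistance. The design intends it to be paired with a partner construct encoding the N-terminal HygR portion fused to the N-terminal intein half, so that protein trans-splicing rebuilds a full-length, functional enzyme only when both are co-expressed. The associated work develops such split selectable markers to allow gene stacking in plants with a single selection agent. The record does not spell out the role of this mammalian-format version, but the epitope tag would allow the fragment and any spliced product to be tracked.
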