Addgene plasmid #205992: pAXY0019
Purpose: pNpuDnaE(C)_HygR(53-341)_3HA
Depositing lab: Xiaohan Yang. Depositing organization: Oak Ridge National Laboratory. Publication: Split selectable marker systems utilizing inteins facilitate gene stacking in plants. Yuan G, Lu H, De K, Hassan MM, Liu Y, Islam MT, Muchero W, Tuskan GA, Yang X. Commun Biol. 2023 May 26;6(1):567. doi: 10.1038/s42003-023-04950-8. PubMed 37237044.
Backbone
  Vector backbone: pGCS-N3(3xFLAG)
  Vector type: Mammalian Expression
Growth in bacteria
  Bacterial resistance: Ampicillin, 100 μg/mL
  Growth temperature: 37°C
  Growth strain: DH5alpha
  Copy number: High Copy
Gene/Insert
  Gene/Insert name: NpuDnaE(C)-HygR
  Species: Synthetic
  Promoter: CMV IE94
  Tag / fusion protein: 3xHA (C terminal on insert)
  Cloning method: Gibson Cloning
  Sequencing primers: 5′ N/A
Terms and licenses: Academic/Nonprofit Terms; Industry Terms: Not Available to Industry
How to cite: pAXY0019 was a gift from Xiaohan Yang (Addgene plasmid # 205992 ; http://n2t.net/addgene:205992 ; RRID:Addgene_205992)
